Addgene plasmid #100313: pCMV_mEm_4GS_LF82_323
Purpose: Mammalian expression of E. coli LF82_323 CDS fused to mEmerald
Depositing lab: Alan Huett. Depositing organization: University of Nottingham. Publication: A multi-phenotypic imaging screen to identify bacterial effectors by exogenous expression in a HeLa cell line. Collins A, Huett A. Sci Data. 2018 May 15;5:180081. doi: 10.1038/sdata.2018.81. PubMed 29762554.
Backbone
  Vector backbone: pCMV
  Backbone size w/o insert (bp): 4502
  Vector type: Mammalian Expression
Growth in bacteria
  Bacterial resistance: Ampicillin, 100 μg/mL
  Growth temperature: 37°C
  Growth strain: XL1 Blue
  Copy number: High Copy
Gene/Insert
  Gene/Insert name: LF82_323
  Insert size (bp): 444
  Promoter: CMV
  Tag / fusion protein: mEmerald (N terminal on backbone)
  Cloning method: Ligation Independent Cloning
  Sequencing primers: 5′ ACTTCTGCTCTAAAAGCTGCGG; 3′ CACTGCATTCTAGTTGTGGTTTGTC
Terms and licenses: Academic/Nonprofit Terms; Industry Terms: Not Available to Industry
How to cite: pCMV_mEm_4GS_LF82_323 was a gift from Alan Huett (Addgene plasmid # 100313 ; http://n2t.net/addgene:100313 ; RRID:Addgene_100313)
