[The description below was written by a language model from this plasmid's Addgene catalogue record.]
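Description:
pCMV_mEm_4GS_LF82_323 is a mammalian expression plasmid built on a pCMV backbone of about 4.5 kb. It carries a 444 bp coding sequence, LF82_323, from E. coli strain LF82. The insert was introduced by ligation-independent cloning downstream of a backbone-encoded mEmerald, so the bacterial protein is produced as an N-terminally tagged green fluorescent fusion. The "4GS" in the name suggests a glycine-serine linker between the fluorescent protein and the insert, although the record does not describe this element explicitly. Transcription of the fusion is driven by the CMV promoter, a strong constitutive viral promoter widely used for high-level transient expression in cultured mammalian cells.

In bacteria the plasmid is maintained at high copy number under ampicillin selection. The record does not name the origin of replication, does not list a polyadenylation signal, and gives no mammalian selection marker, and no feature table is available to confirm these parts. No function is stated for the LF82_323 gene product either.

The construct belongs to a collection made for a multi-phenotypic imaging screen that aimed to identify bacterial effector proteins by expressing them exogenously in a HeLa cell line. In that setting, the mEmerald tag allows transfected cells to be identified and the subcellular localisation of the bacterial protein to be followed by fluorescence microscopy, while any effects of its expression on host cell phenotypes are scored. It suits similar uses in which a candidate E. coli effector is expressed ectopically in mammalian cells to examine its localisation and cellular consequences.
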