>Addgene plasmid #100313 | pCMV_mEm_4GS_LF82_323 | depositor partial sequence | sequence record 183652 | Sequence across LF82 gene insert region
CGGCATGGACGAGCTGTACAAGCGAATTGGTGGAGGGGGCGGTTCCGGTGGCGGAGGTTCCCGAATTCGT
CGACGGAGATCTGATATGATATCGATCAGTGTTGCCGATGGTGCGGGACTACAGAACTACGATGCCGTGC
TTGAACATATTTATAACACGCATCGTGAAACGAATACGGTGAAAGAGAGCTGGCTCAAGGCTATGCGTAA
ACGCGAAGCGGAATATCCGACAGGAATAGAACTGGAAGGTTATTCTATCGCTATACCACACTGTGATAGT
GAACATGCGAGTCAACCGGCTATTTATATCATCCGTCTGCCAGAAGCAATACCTGTGAACAGGGCTGATG
AAGATGGAATATTGTGGGTCAGACTCGTCGTTAATCTTATTGTTACGGATCCTGCTGACCAGCTTCGATT
GTTAAAGTCATTATTTAACCATCTCCAAAATGAAGAATTTTACCAAAACTTACTGACACTTCCCGTCGAG
GATGCAAAAGCACTTTTTGTGTCCAAAATAATCCAATGAATCGGTACCCTCGAGAAGCTTGCGGCCGCGG
GGATCCAGACATGATAAGATACATTGATGAGTTTGGACAAACCACAACTAGAATGCAGTGAAAAAAATGC
TTTATTTGTGAAATTTGTGATGCTATTGCTTTATTTGTAACCATTATAAGCTGCAATAAACAAGTTAACA
ACAACAATTGCATTCATTTTATGTTTCAGGTTCAGGGGGAGGTGTGGGAGGTTTTTTCGGATCCTCTAGA
GTCGATCTGCAGGCATGCTAGCTTGGCGTAATCATGGTCATAGCTGTTTCCTGTGTGAAATTGTTATCCG
CTCACAATTCCACACAACATACGAGCCGGAAGCATAAAGTGTAAAGCCTGGGGTGCCTAATGAGTGAGCT
AACTCACATTAATTGCGTTGCGCTCACTGCCCGCTTTCCAGTCGGGAAACCTGTCNTGNNAGCTGCATTN
ATGAATCGGNNAACGCGCGGGGNAGAGGCGGTTNGCGTANT
