>Addgene plasmid #100313 | pCMV_mEm_4GS_LF82_323 | addgene partial sequence | sequence record 209749 | Addgene Partial NGS Result
GAGTTCGAGCTTGCATGCCTGCAGGTCGTTACATAACTTACGGTAAATGGCCCGCCTGGCTGACCGCCCA
ACGACCCCCGCCCATTGACGTCAATAATGACGTATGTTCCCATAGTAACGCCAATAGGGACTTTCCATTG
ACGTCAATGGGTGGAGTATTTACGGTAAACTGCCCACTTGGCAGTACATCAAGTGTATCATATGCCAAGT
ACGCCCCCTATTGACGTCAATGACGGTAAATGGCCCGCCTGGCATTATGCCCAGTACATGACCTTATGGG
ACTTTCCTACTTGGCAGTACATCTACGTATTAGTCATCGCTATTACCATGGTGATGCGGTTTTGGCAGTA
CATCAATGGGCGTGGATAGCGGTTTGACTCACGGGGATTTCCAAGTCTCCACCCCATTGACGTCAATGGG
AGTTTGTTTTGGCACCAAAATCAACGGGACTTTCCAAAATGTCGTAACAACTCCGCCCCATTGACGCAAA
TGGGCGGTAGGCGTGTACGGTGGGAGGTCTATATAAGCAGAGCTCGTTTAGTGAACCGTCAGATCGCCTG
GAGACGCCATCCACGCTGTTTTGACCTCCATAGAAGACACCGGGACCGATCCAGCCTCCGGACTCTAGAG
GATCCGGTACTAGAGGAACTGAAAAACCAGAAAGTTAACTGGTAAGTTTAGTCTTTTTGTCTTTTATTTC
AGGTCCCGGATCCGGTGGTGGTGCAAATCAAAGAACTGCTCCTCAGTGGATGTTGCCTTTACTTCTAGGC
CTGTACGGAAGTGTTACTTCTGCTCTAAAAGCTGCGGAATTGTACCCGCGGGCCCACCATGGTGAGCAAG
GGCGAGGAGCTGTTCACCGGGGTGGTGCCCATCCTGGTCGAGCTGGACGGCGACGTAAACGGCCACAAGT
TCAGCGTGTCCGGCGAGGGCGAGGGCGATGCCACCTACGGCAAGCTGACCCTGAAGTTCATCTGCACCAC
CGGCAAGCTGCCCGTGCCCTGGCCCACCCTCGTGACCACCTTGACCTACGGCGTGCAGTGCTTCGCCCGC
TACCCCGACCACATGAAGCAGCACGACTTCTTCAAGTCCGCCATGCCCGAAGGCTACGTCCAGGAGCGCA
CCATCTTCTTCAAGGACGACGGCAACTACAAGACCCGCGCCGAGGTGAAGTTCGAGGGCGACACCCTGGT
GAACCGCATCGAGCTGAAGGGCATCGACTTCAAGGAGGACGGCAACATCCTGGGGCACAAGCTGGAGTAC
AACTACAACAGCCACAAGGTCTATATCACCGCCGACAAGCAGAAGAACGGCATCAAGGTGAACTTCAAGA
CCCGCCACAACATCGAGGACGGCAGCGTGCAGCTCGCCGACCACTACCAGCAGAACACCCCCATCGGCGA
CGGCCCCGTGCTGCTGCCCGACAACCACTACCTGAGCACCCAGTCCAAGCTGAGCAAAGACCCCAACGAG
AAGCGCGATCACATGGTCCTGCTGGAGTTCGTGACCGCCGCCGGGATCACTCTCGGCATGGACGAGCTGT
ACAAGCGAATTGGTGGAGGGGGCGGTTCCGGTGGCGGAGGTTCCCGAATTCGTCGACGGAGATCTGATAT
GATATCGATCAGTGTTGCCGATGGTGCGGGACTACAGAACTACGATGCCGTGCTTGAACATATTTATAAC
ACGCATCGTGAAACGAATACGGTGAAAGAGAGCTGGCTCAAGGCTATGCGTAAACGCGAAGCGGAATATC
CGACAGGAATAGAACTGGAAGGTTATTCTATCGCTATACCACACTGTGATAGTGAACATGCGAGTCAACC
GGCTATTTATATCATCCGTCTGCCAGAAGCAATACCTGTGAACAGGGCTGATGAAGATGGAATATTGTGG
GTCAGACTCGTCGTTAATCTTATTGTTACGGATCCTGCTGACCAGCTTCGATTGTTAAAGTCATTATTTA
ACCATCTCCAAAATGAAGAATTTTACCAAAACTTACTGACACTTCCCGTCGAGGATGCAAAAGCACTTTT
TGTGTCCAAAATAATCCAATGAATCGGTACCCTCGAGAAGCTTGCGGCCGCGGGGATCCAGACATGATAA
GATACATTGATGAGTTTGGACAAACCACAACTAGAATGCAGTGAAAAAAATGCTTTATTTGTGAAATTTG
TGATGCTATTGCTTTATTTGTAACCATTATAAGCTGCAATAAACAAGTTAACAACAACAATTGCATTCAT
TTTATGTTTCAGGTTCAGGGGGAGGTGTGGGAGGTTTTTTCGGATCCTCTAGAGTCGATCTGCAGGCATG
CTAGCTTGGCGTAATCATGGTCATAGCTGTTTCCTGTGTGAAATTGTTATCCGCTCACAATTCCACACAA
CATACGAGCCGGAAGCATAAAGTGTAAAGCCTGGGGTGCCTAATGAGTGAGCTAACTCACATTAATTGCG
TTGCGCTCACTGCCCGCTTTCCAGTCGGGAAACCTGTCGTGCCAGCTGCATTAATGAATCGGCCAACGCG
CGGGGAGAGGCGGTTTGCGTATTGGGCGCTCTTCCGCTTCCTCGCTCACTGACTCGCTGCGCTCGGTCGT
TCGGCTGCGGCGAGCGGTATCAGCTCACTCAAAGGCGGTAATACGGTTATCCACAGAATCAGGGGATAAC
GCAGGAAAGAACATGTGAGCAAAAGGCCAGCAAAAGGCCAGGAACCGTAAAAAGGCCGCGTTGCTGGCGT
TTTTCCATAGGCTCCGCCCCCCTGACGAGCATCACAAAAATCGACGCTCAAGTCAGAGGGCGAGCGGTAT
CAGCTCACTCAAAGGCGGTAATACGGTTATCCACAGAATCAGGGGATAACGCAGGAAAGAACATGTGAGC
AAAAGGCCAGCAAAAGGCCAGGAACCGTAAAAAGGCCGCGTTGCTGGCGTTTTTCCATAGGCTCCGCCCC
CCTGACGAGCATCACAAAAATCGACGCTCAAGTCAGAGGTGGCGAAACCCGACAGGACTATAAAGATACC
AGGCGTTTCCCCCTGGAAGCTCCCTCGTGCGCTCTCCTGTTCCGACCCTGCCGCTTACCGGATACCTGTC
CGCCTTTCTCCCTTCGGGAAGCGTGGCGCTTTCTCATAGCTCACGCTGTAGGTATCTCAGTTCGGTGTAG
GTCGTTCGCTCCAAGCTGGGCTGTGTGCACGAACCCCCCGTTCAGCCCGACCGCTGCGCCTTATCCGGTA
ACTATCGTCTTGAGTCCAACCCGGTAAGACACGACTTATCGCCACTGGCAGCAGCCACTGGTAACAGGAT
TAGCAGAGCGAGGTATGTAGGCGGTGCTACAGAGTTCTTGAAGTGGTGGCCTAACTACGGCTACACTAGA
AGAACAGTATTTGGTATCTGCGCTCTGCTGAAGCCAGTTACCTTCGGAAAAAGAGTTGGTAGCTCTTGAT
CCGGCAAACAAACCACCGCTGGTAGCGGTGGTTTTTTTGTTTGCAAGCAGCAGATTACGCGCAGAAAAAA
AGGATCTCAAGAAGATCCTTTGATCTTTTCTACGGGGTCTGACGCTCAGTGGAACGAAAACTCACGTTAA
GGGATTTTGGTCATGAGATTATCAAAAAGGATCTTCACCTAGATCCTTTTAAATTAAAAATGAAGTTTTA
AATCAATCTAAAGTATATATGAGTAAACTTGGTCTGACAGTTACCAATGCTTAATCAGTGAGGCACCTAT
CTCAGCGATCTGTCTATTTCGTTCATCCATAGTTGCCTGACTCCCCGTCGTGTAGATAACTACGATACGG
GAGGGCTTACCATCTGGCCCCAGTGCTGCAATGATACCGCGAGACCCACGCTCACCGGCTCCAGATTTAT
CAGCAATAAACCAGCCAGCCGGAAGGGCCGAGCGCAGAAGTGGTCCTGCAACTTTATCCGCCTCCATCCA
GTCTATTAATTGTTGCCGGGAAGCTAGAGTAAGTAGTTCGCCAGTTAATAGTTTGCGCAACGTTGTTGCC
ATTGCTACAGGCATCGTGGTGTCACGCTCGTCGTTTGGTATGGCTTCATTCAGCTCCGGTTCCCAACGAT
CAAGGCGAGTTACATGATCCCCCATGTTGTGCAAAAAAGCGGTTAGCTCCTTCGGTCCTCCGATCGTTGT
CAGAAGTAAGTTGGCCGCAGTGTTATCACTCATGGTTATGGCAGCACTGCATAATTCTCTTACTGTCATG
CCATCCGTAAGATGCTTTTCTGTGACTGGTGAGTACTCAACCAAGTCATTCTGAGAATAGTGTATGCGGC
GACCGAGTTGCTCTTGCCCGGCGTCAATACGGGATAATACCGCGCCACATAGCAGAACTTTAAAAGTGCT
CATCATTGGAAAACGTTCTTCGGGGCGAAAACTCTCAAGGATCTTACCGCTGTTGAGATCCAGTTCGATG
TAACCCACTCGTGCACCCAACTGATCTTCAGCATCTTTTACTTTCACCAGCGTTTCTGGGTGAGCAAAAA
CAGGAAGGCAAAATGCCGCAAAAAAGGGAATAAGGGCGACACGGAAATGTTGAATACTCATACTCTTCCT
TTTTCAATATTATTGAAGCATTTATCAGGGTTATTGTCTCATGAGCGGATACATATTTGAATGTATTTAG
AAAAATAAACAAATAGGGGTTCCGCGCACATTTCCCCGAAAAGTGCCACCTGACGTCTAAGAAACCATTA
TTATCATGACATTAACCTATAAAAATAGGCGTATCACGAGGCCCTTTCGTCTCGCGCGTTTCGGTGATGA
CGGTGAAAACCTCTGACACATGCAGCTCCCGGAGACGGTCACAGCTTGTCTGTAAGCGGATGCCGGGAGC
AGACAAGCCCGTCAGGGCGCGTCAGCGGGTGTTGGCGGGTGTCGGGGCTGGCTTAACTATGCGGCATCAG
AGCAGATTGTACTGAGAGTGCACCATATGCGGTGTGAAATACCGCACAGATGCGTAAGGAGAAAATACCG
CATCAGGCGCCATTCGCCATTCAGGCTGCGCAACTGTTGGGAAGGGCGATCGGTGCGGGCCTCTTCGCTA
TTACGCCAGCTGGCGAAAGGGGGATGTGCTGCAAGGCGATTAAGTTGGGTAACGCCAGGGTTTTCCCAGT
CACGACGTTGTAAAACGACGGCCAGT
